Addgene plasmid #99039: pAAV-CamKII-ArchT-GFP (PV2527)
Purpose: AAV-mediated expression of ArchT under the CamKII promoter
Depositing lab: Edward Boyden. Publication: A high-light sensitivity optical neural silencer: development and application to optogenetic control of non-human primate cortex. Han X, Chow BY, Zhou H, Klapoetke NC, Chuong A, Rajimehr R, Yang A, Baratta MV, Winkle J, Desimone R, Boyden ES. Front Syst Neurosci. 2011;5:18. Epub 2011 Apr 13. 10.3389/fnsys.2011.00018 PubMed 21811444.
Backbone
  Vector backbone: AAV with CaMKII promoter
  Backbone manufacturer: Scott Sternson
  Vector type: Mammalian Expression, AAV
Growth in bacteria
  Bacterial resistance: Ampicillin, 100 μg/mL
  Growth temperature: 30°C
  Growth strain: NEB Stable
  Copy number: Low Copy
Gene/Insert
  Gene/Insert name: ArchT-GFP (alt names: archaerhodopsin; archaerhodopsin TP009)
  Insert size (bp): 1476
  Promoter: CamKII
  Tag / fusion protein: GFP (C terminal on insert)
  Cloning method: Restriction Enzyme; 5′ cloning site BamHI (not destroyed); 3′ cloning site EcoRI (not destroyed)
  Sequencing primers: 5′ gaggctgtgagcagccacag; 3′ aaagagacagcaaccagg
Terms and licenses: Academic/Nonprofit Terms; Industry Terms: Not Available to Industry
How to cite: pAAV-CamKII-ArchT-GFP (PV2527) was a gift from Edward Boyden (Addgene plasmid # 99039 ; http://n2t.net/addgene:99039 ; RRID:Addgene_99039) For viral preps, please replace (Addgene plasmid # 99039) in the above sentence with: (Addgene viral prep # 99039-AAV1), (Addgene viral prep # 99039-AAV5), or (Addgene viral prep # 99039-AAVrg)
