[The description below was written by a language model from this plasmid's Addgene catalogue record and pLannotate feature annotations shown in this document.]
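Description:
pAAV-CamKII-ArchT-GFP (PV2527) is a 6,563-nt AAV transfer plasmid for mammalian expression, designed to deliver the optogenetic silencer ArchT to neurons. The expression cassette lies between two AAV2 inverted terminal repeats, which are the cis elements needed for replication and packaging of the intervening DNA into recombinant AAV particles. The bacterial portion of the plasmid carries a ColE1/pUC-type origin, an f1 phage origin, and a β-lactamase gene with its own promoter for ampicillin selection. Although the annotated origin is of the high-copy type, the catalogue lists the plasmid as low copy. It also names a recombination-deficient growth strain, consistent with the known instability of ITRs in bacteria. Short lacZα, lacI and SV40 large T antigen fragments in the annotation are cloning remnants rather than functional genes.

Within the ITRs, a mouse CaMKIIα promoter drives the archaerhodopsin TP009 (ArchT) coding sequence. The annotation matches this sequence to a light-driven outward proton pump from Halorubrum sodomense. ArchT is fused at its C terminus to EGFP, and the fusion insert was cloned between BamHI and EcoRI sites that remain intact. A WPRE follows the fusion to enhance transcript stability and expression. An SV40 polyadenylation signal comes next, though it is annotated on the opposite strand to the coding sequences.

The CaMKIIα promoter is commonly used to bias expression towards excitatory forebrain neurons. Illumination of ArchT hyperpolarises expressing cells and suppresses their firing, while the GFP tag shows which cells express the protein and where it localises. The associated work describes ArchT as a high-light-sensitivity neural silencer applied to optogenetic control of non-human primate cortex.
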