Features (pLannotate 1.2.2; 15 found; start..end, strand, type, name):
     33..165     -  repeat_region  AAV2 ITR (fragment): inverted terminal repeat of adeno-associated virus serotype 2 inverted
    238..1526    +  promoter       CaMKII promoter: promoter for the mouse calcium/calmodulin-dependent kinase II α subunit
   1542..2285    +  CDS            aop3: BACR3_HALSD - Experimental evidence at protein level: Swiss-Prot protein existence level 1. Light-driven proton pump. From Halorubrum sodomense.
   2301..3017    +  CDS            EGFP: the original enhanced GFP (Yang et al., 1996) mammalian codon-optimized
   3018..3042    +  misc_feature   MCS (fragment): pBluescript multiple cloning site
   3042..3630    +  misc_feature   WPRE: woodchuck hepatitis virus posttranscriptional regulatory element
   3673..3794    -  polyA_signal   SV40 poly(A) signal: SV40 polyadenylation signal
   3817..3885    -  CDS            large T antigen (fragment): large T antigen from SV40 (simian virus 40)
   3956..4089    +  repeat_region  AAV2 ITR: inverted terminal repeat of adeno-associated virus serotype 2 inverted
   4083..4139    -  CDS            lacI (fragment): lac repressor; lacI; The lac repressor binds to the lac operator to inhibit transcription in E. coli. This inhibition can be relieved by adding lactose or isopropyl-β-D-thiogalactopyranoside (IPTG).
   4322..4910    -  rep_origin     ori: high-copy-number ColE1/pMB1/pBR322/pUC origin of replication
   5081..5941    -  CDS            AmpR: β-lactamase; bla; confers resistance to ampicillin, carbenicillin, and related antibiotics
   5942..6046    -  promoter       AmpR promoter: bla
   6099..6527    -  rep_origin     f1 ori (sequence partly withheld): f1 bacteriophage origin of replication; arrow indicates direction of (+) strand synthesis
   6532..38      -  CDS            lacZα (fragment) (across the origin): LacZα fragment of β-galactosidase; lacZ fragment
>Addgene plasmid #99039 | pAAV-CamKII-ArchT-GFP (PV2527) | addgene full sequence | sequence record 190494 | Addgene NGS Result
GGCGATCGGTGCGGGCCTCTTCGCTATTACGCCAGCTGCGCGCTCGCTCGCTCACTGAGGCCGCCCGGGC
AAAGCCCGGGCGTCGGGCGACCTTTGGTCGCCCGGCCTCAGTGAGCGAGCGAGCGCGCAGAGAGGGAGTG
GCCAACTCCATCACTAGGGGTTCCTTGTAGTTAATGATTAACCCGCCATGCTACTTATCTACGTAGCCAT
GCTCTAGGAAGATCGTAGGTTAATTAACATTATGGCCTTAGGTCACTTCATCTCCATGGGGTTCTTCTTC
TGATTTTCTAGAAAATGAGATGGGGGTGCAGAGAGCTTCCTCAGTGACCTGCCCAGGGTCACATCAGAAA
TGTCAGAGCTAGAACTTGAACTCAGATTACTAATCTTAAATTCCATGCCTTGGGGGCATGCAAGTACGAT
ATACAGAAGGAGTGAACTCATTAGGGCAGATGACCAATGAGTTTAGGAAAGAAGAGTCCAGGGCAGGGTA
CATCTACACCACCCGCCCAGCCCTGGGTGAGTCCAGCCACGTTCACCTCATTATAGTTGCCTCTCTCCAG
TCCTACCTTGACGGGAAGCACAAGCAGAAACTGGGACAGGAGCCCCAGGAGACCAAATCTTCATGGTCCC
TCTGGGAGGATGGGTGGGGAGAGCTGTGGCAGAGGCCTCAGGAGGGGCCCTGCTGCTCAGTGGTGACAGA
TAGGGGTGAGAAAGCAGACAGAGTCATTCCGTCAGCATTCTGGGTCTGTTTGGTACTTCTTCTCACGCTA
AGGTGGCGGTGTGATATGCACAATGGCTAAAAAGCAGGGAGAGCTGGAAAGAAACAAGGACAGAGACAGA
GGCCAAGTCAACCAGACCAATTCCCAGAGGAAGCAAAGAAACCATTACAGAGACTACAAGGGGGAAGGGA
AGGAGAGATGAATTAGCTTCCCCTGTAAACCTTAGAACCCAGCTGTTGCCAGGGCAACGGGGCAATACCT
GTCTCTTCAGAGGAGATGAAGTTGCCAGGGTAACTACATCCTGTCTTTCTCAAGGACCATCCCAGAATGT
GGCACCCACTAGCCGTTACCATAGCAACTGCCTCTTTGCCCCACTTAATCCCATCCCGTCTGTTAAAAGG
GCCCTATAGTTGGAGGTGGGGGAGGTAGGAAGAGCGATGATCACTTGTGGACTAAGTTTGTTCGCATCCC
CTTCTCCAACCCCCTCAGTACATCACCCTGGGGGAACAGGGTCCACTTGCTCCTGGGCCCACACAGTCCT
GCAGTATTGTGTATATAAGGCCAGGGCAAAGAGGAGCAGGTTTTAAAGTGAAAGGCAGGCAGGTGTTGGG
GAGGCAGTTACCGGGGCAACGGGAACAGGGCGTTTCGGAGGTGGTTGCCATGGGGACCTGGATGCTGACG
AAGGCTCGCGAGGCTGTGAGCAGCCACAGTGCCCTGCTCAGAAGCCCCAAGCTCGTCAGTCAAGCCGGTT
CTCCGTTTGCACTCAGGAGCACGGGCAGGCGAGTGGCCCCTAGTTCTGGGGGCAGCGGGGGATCCGCCAC
CATGGACCCCATCGCTCTGCAGGCAGGATACGACCTGCTGGGCGACGGAAGGCCAGAGACCCTGTGGCTG
GGAATCGGAACCCTGCTGATGCTGATCGGCACCTTCTACTTCATCGTGAAGGGCTGGGGCGTGACCGACA
AGGAGGCCAGGGAGTACTACAGCATCACAATCCTGGTGCCCGGCATCGCCAGCGCCGCCTACCTGAGCAT
GTTCTTCGGCATCGGCCTGACCGAGGTGACCGTGGCCGGCGAGGTGCTGGACATCTACTACGCCAGATAC
GCCGACTGGCTGTTCACCACCCCTTTGCTTCTGCTCGACCTGGCCCTGCTGGCTAAGGTGGACAGGGTGA
GCATCGGAACCCTGGTGGGAGTGGACGCCCTGATGATCGTGACCGGCCTGATCGGCGCCCTGAGCCACAC
CCCACTGGCTAGGTACAGCTGGTGGCTGTTCAGCACCATCTGCATGATCGTGGTGCTGTACTTCCTGGCT
ACCAGCCTGAGGGCTGCTGCTAAGGAGAGGGGACCAGAGGTGGCTAGCACCTTCAACACCCTGACCGCCC
TGGTGCTGGTGCTGTGGACCGCCTACCCCATCCTGTGGATCATCGGAACCGAGGGAGCTGGAGTGGTGGG
ACTGGGAATCGAGACCCTGCTGTTCATGGTGCTGGACGTGACCGCCAAAGTGGGCTTCGGCTTCATCCTG
CTGAGGAGCAGGGCCATCCTGGGCGACACCGAGGCCCCCGAGCCCCGACCGGTAGTAGCAGTGAGCAAGG
GCGAGGAGCTGTTCACCGGGGTGGTGCCCATCCTGGTCGAGCTGGACGGCGACGTAAACGGCCACAAGTT
CAGCGTGTCCGGCGAGGGCGAGGGCGATGCCACCTACGGCAAGCTGACCCTGAAGTTCATTTGCACCACC
GGCAAGCTGCCCGTGCCCTGGCCCACCCTCGTGACCACCCTGACCTACGGCGTGCAGTGCTTCAGCCGCT
ACCCCGACCACATGAAGCAGCACGACTTCTTCAAGTCCGCCATGCCCGAAGGCTACGTCCAGGAGCGCAC
CATCTTCTTCAAGGACGACGGCAACTACAAGACCCGCGCCGAGGTGAAGTTCGAGGGCGACACCCTGGTG
AACCGCATCGAGCTGAAGGGCATCGACTTCAAGGAGGACGGCAACATCCTGGGGCACAAGCTGGAGTACA
ACTACAACAGCCACAACGTCTATATCATGGCCGACAAGCAGAAGAACGGCATCAAGGTGAACTTCAAGAT
CCGCCACAACATCGAGGACGGCAGCGTGCAGCTCGCCGACCACTACCAGCAGAACACCCCCATCGGCGAC
GGCCCCGTGCTGCTGCCCGACAACCACTACCTGAGCACCCAGTCCGCCCTGAGCAAAGACCCCAACGAGA
AGCGCGATCACATGGTCCTGCTGGAGTTCGTGACCGCCGCCGGGATCACTCTCGGCATGGACGAGCTGTA
CAAGTAAGAATTCGATATCAAGCTTATCGATAATCAACCTCTGGATTACAAAATTTGTGAAAGATTGACT
GGTATTCTTAACTATGTTGCTCCTTTTACGCTATGTGGATACGCTGCTTTAATGCCTTTGTATCATGCTA
TTGCTTCCCGTATGGCTTTCATTTTCTCCTCCTTGTATAAATCCTGGTTGCTGTCTCTTTATGAGGAGTT
GTGGCCCGTTGTCAGGCAACGTGGCGTGGTGTGCACTGTGTTTGCTGACGCAACCCCCACTGGTTGGGGC
ATTGCCACCACCTGTCAGCTCCTTTCCGGGACTTTCGCTTTCCCCCTCCCTATTGCCACGGCGGAACTCA
TCGCCGCCTGCCTTGCCCGCTGCTGGACAGGGGCTCGGCTGTTGGGCACTGACAATTCCGTGGTGTTGTC
GGGGAAATCATCGTCCTTTCCTTGGCTGCTCGCCTGTGTTGCCACCTGGATTCTGCGCGGGACGTCCTTC
TGCTACGTCCCTTCGGCCCTCAATCCAGCGGACCTTCCTTCCCGCGGCCTGCTGCCGGCTCTGCGGCCTC
TTCCGCGTCTTCGCCTTCGCCCTCAGACGAGTCGGATCTCCCTTTGGGCCGCCTCCCCGCATCGATACCG
TCGACCCGGGCGGCCGCTTCGAGCAGACATGATAAGATACATTGATGAGTTTGGACAAACCACAACTAGA
ATGCAGTGAAAAAAATGCTTTATTTGTGAAATTTGTGATGCTATTGCTTTATTTGTAACCATTATAAGCT
GCAATAAACAAGTTAACAACAACAATTGCATTCATTTTATGTTTCAGGTTCAGGGGGAGATGTGGGAGGT
TTTTTAAAGCAAGTAAAACCTCTACAAATGTGGTAAAATCGATAAGGATCTTCCTAGAGCATGGCTACGT
AGATAAGTAGCATGGCGGGTTAATCATTAACTACAAGGAACCCCTAGTGATGGAGTTGGCCACTCCCTCT
CTGCGCGCTCGCTCGCTCACTGAGGCCGGGCGACCAAAGGTCGCCCGACGCCCGGGCTTTGCCCGGGCGG
CCTCAGTGAGCGAGCGAGCGCGCAGCTGCATTAATGAATCGGCCAACGCGCGGGGAGAGGCGGTTTGCGT
ATTGGGCGCTCTTCCGCTTCCTCGCTCACTGACTCGCTGCGCTCGGTCGTTCGGCTGCGGCGAGCGGTAT
CAGCTCACTCAAAGGCGGTAATACGGTTATCCACAGAATCAGGGGATAACGCAGGAAAGAACATGTGAGC
AAAAGGCCAGCAAAAGGCCAGGAACCGTAAAAAGGCCGCGTTGCTGGCGTTTTTCCATAGGCTCCGCCCC
CCTGACGAGCATCACAAAAATCGACGCTCAAGTCAGAGGTGGCGAAACCCGACAGGACTATAAAGATACC
AGGCGTTTCCCCCTGGAAGCTCCCTCGTGCGCTCTCCTGTTCCGACCCTGCCGCTTACCGGATACCTGTC
CGCCTTTCTCCCTTCGGGAAGCGTGGCGCTTTCTCATAGCTCACGCTGTAGGTATCTCAGTTCGGTGTAG
GTCGTTCGCTCCAAGCTGGGCTGTGTGCACGAACCCCCCGTTCAGCCCGACCGCTGCGCCTTATCCGGTA
ACTATCGTCTTGAGTCCAACCCGGTAAGACACGACTTATCGCCACTGGCAGCAGCCACTGGTAACAGGAT
TAGCAGAGCGAGGTATGTAGGCGGTGCTACAGAGTTCTTGAAGTGGTGGCCTAACTACGGCTACACTAGA
AGAACAGTATTTGGTATCTGCGCTCTGCTGAAGCCAGTTACCTTCGGAAAAAGAGTTGGTAGCTCTTGAT
CCGGCAAACAAACCACCGCTGGTAGCGGTGGTTTTTTTGTTTGCAAGCAGCAGATTACGCGCAGAAAAAA
AGGATCTCAAGAAGATCCTTTGATCTTTTCTACGGGGTCTGACGCTCAGTGGAACGAAAACTCACGTTAA
GGGATTTTGGTCATGAGATTATCAAAAAGGATCTTCACCTAGATCCTTTTAAATTAAAAATGAAGTTTTA
AATCAATCTAAAGTATATATGAGTAAACTTGGTCTGACAGTTACCAATGCTTAATCAGTGAGGCACCTAT
CTCAGCGATCTGTCTATTTCGTTCATCCATAGTTGCCTGACTCCCCGTCGTGTAGATAACTACGATACGG
GAGGGCTTACCATCTGGCCCCAGTGCTGCAATGATACCGCGAGACCCACGCTCACCGGCTCCAGATTTAT
CAGCAATAAACCAGCCAGCCGGAAGGGCCGAGCGCAGAAGTGGTCCTGCAACTTTATCCGCCTCCATCCA
GTCTATTAATTGTTGCCGGGAAGCTAGAGTAAGTAGTTCGCCAGTTAATAGTTTGCGCAACGTTGTTGCC
ATTGCTACAGGCATCGTGGTGTCACGCTCGTCGTTTGGTATGGCTTCATTCAGCTCCGGTTCCCAACGAT
CAAGGCGAGTTACATGATCCCCCATGTTGTGCAAAAAAGCGGTTAGCTCCTTCGGTCCTCCGATCGTTGT
CAGAAGTAAGTTGGCCGCAGTGTTATCACTCATGGTTATGGCAGCACTGCATAATTCTCTTACTGTCATG
CCATCCGTAAGATGCTTTTCTGTGACTGGTGAGTACTCAACCAAGTCATTCTGAGAATAGTGTATGCGGC
GACCGAGTTGCTCTTGCCCGGCGTCAATACGGGATAATACCGCGCCACATAGCAGAACTTTAAAAGTGCT
CATCATTGGAAAACGTTCTTCGGGGCGAAAACTCTCAAGGATCTTACCGCTGTTGAGATCCAGTTCGATG
TAACCCACTCGTGCACCCAACTGATCTTCAGCATCTTTTACTTTCACCAGCGTTTCTGGGTGAGCAAAAA
CAGGAAGGCAAAATGCCGCAAAAAAGGGAATAAGGGCGACACGGAAATGTTGAATACTCATACTCTTCCT
TTTTCAATATTATTGAAGCATTTATCAGGGTTATTGTCTCATGAGCGGATACATATTTGAATGTATTTAG
AAAAATAAACAAATAGGGGTTCCGCGCACATTTCCCCGAAAAGTGCCACCTAAATTGTAAGCGTTAATAT
TTTGTTAAAATTCGCGTTAAATTTTTGTTAAATCAGCTCATTTTTTAACCAATAGGCCGAAATCGGCAAA
ATCCCTTATAAATCAAAAGAATAGACCGAGATAGGGT
[37 nt withheld, positions 6198-6234]
AAAGAACGTGGACTCCAACGTCAAAGG
[49 nt withheld, positions 6262-6310]
T
[91 nt withheld, positions 6312-6402]
G
[124 nt withheld, positions 6404-6527]
CCCATTCGCCATTCAGGCTGCGCAACTGTTGGGAAG
